>Addgene plasmid #110554 | pJM100 (pUC18T-miniTn7T-gm-araC-ParaBAD) | addgene full sequence | sequence record 210982 | Addgene NGS Result
TCGCGCGTTTCGGTGACGACGGTGAAAACCTCTGACACATGCAGCTCCCGGAGACGGTCACAGCTTGTCT
GTAAGCGGATGCCGGGAGCAGACAAGCCCGTCAGGGCGCGTCAGCGGGTGTTGGCGGGTGTCGGGGCTGG
CTTAACTATGCGGCATCAGAGCAGATTGTACTGAGAGTGCACCATATGCGGTGTGAAATACCGCACAGAT
GCGTAAGGAGAAAATACCGCATCAGGCGCCATTCGCCATTCAGGCTGCGCAACTGTTGGGAAGGGCGATC
GGTGCGGGCCTCTTCGCTATTACGCCAGCTAGAGGACCAGCCGCGTAACCTGGCAAAATCGGTTACGGTT
GAGTAATAAATGGATGCCCTGCGTAAGCAGGTGTGGGCGGACAATAAAGTCTTAAACTGAACAAAATAGA
TCTAAACTATGACAATAAAGTCTTAAACTAGACAGAATAGTTGTAAACTGAAATCAGTCCAGTTATGCTG
TGAAAAAGCATACTGGACTTTTGTTATGGCTAAAGCAAACTCTTCATTTTCTGAAGTGCAAATTGCCCGT
CGTATTAAAGAGGGGCGTGGGGTTCGAGGTCGACGGTATCGATAAGCTAGCTTAATTAGCTGAGCTTGGA
CTCCTGTTGATAGATCCAGTAATGACCTCAGAACTCCATCTGGATTTGTTCAGAACGCTCGGTTGCCGCC
GGGCGTTTTTTATTGGTGAGAATCCAAGCTAGACTGCGATGAGTGGCAGGGCGGGGCGTAATTTTTTTAA
GGCAGTTATTGGTGCCCTTAAACGCCTGGGGTAATGACTCTCTAGCTTGAGGCATCAAATAAAACGAAAG
GCTCAGTCGAAAGACTGGGCCTTTCGTTTTATCTGTTGTTTGTCGGTGAACGCTCTCCTGAGTAGGACAA
ATCCGCCGCTAGGAGCTTGCGGCCCGGACGATCGAATTGGGGATCTTGAAGTACCTATTCCGAAGTTCCT
ATTCTCTAGAAAGTATAGGAACTTCAGAGCGCTTTTGAAGCTGATGTGCTTAAAAACTTACTCAATGGAA
TTCTAGATCGAATTGGCCGCGGCGTTGTGACAATTTACCGAACAACTCCGCGGCCGGGAAGCCGATCTCG
GCTTGAACGAATTGTTAGGTGGCGGTACTTGGGTCGATATCAAAGTGCATCACTTCTTCCCGTATGCCCA
ACTTTGTATAGAGAGCCACTGCGGGATCGTCACCGTAATCTGCTTGCACGTAGATCACATAAGCACCAAG
CGCGTTGGCCTCATGCTTGAGGAGATTGATGAGCGCGGTGGCAATGCCCTGCCTCCGGTGCTCGCCGGAG
ACTGCGAGATCATAGATATAGATCTCACTACGCGGCTGCTCAAACTTGGGCAGAACGTAAGCCGCGAGAG
CGCCAACAACCGCTTCTTGGTCGAAGGCAGCAAGCGCGATGAATGTCTTACTACGGAGCAAGTTCCCGAG
GTAATCGGAGTCCGGCTGATGTTGGGAGTAGGTGGCTACGTCTCCGAACTCACGACCGAAAAGATCAAGA
GCAGCCCGCATGGATTTGACTTGGTCAGGGCCGAGCCTACATGTGCGAATGATGCCCATACTTGAGCCAC
CTAACTTTGTTTTAGGGCGACTGCCCTGCTGCGTAACATCGTTGCTGCTGCGTAACATCGTTGCTGCTCC
ATAACATCAAACATCGACCCACGGCGTAACGCGCTTGCTGCTTGGATGCCCGAGGCATAGACTGTACAAA
AAAACAGTCATAACAAGCCATGAAAACCGCCACTGCGCCGTTACCACCGCTGCGTTCGGTCAAGGTTCTG
GACCAGTTGCGTGAGCGCATACGCTACTTGCATTACAGTTTACGAACCGAACAGGCTTATGTCAATTCGA
TCCATTGCTGTTGACAAAGGGAATCAGGGGATCTTGAAGTTCCTATTCCGAAGTTCCTATTCTCTAGAAA
GTATAGGAACTTCAGAGCGCTTTTGAAGCTAATTCGATCATGCATGAGCTCGAATCCCCAAATTATGACA
ACTTGACGGCTACATCATTCACTTTTTCTTCACAACCGGCACGGAACTCGCTCGGGCTGGCCCCGGTGCA
TTTTTTAAATACCCGCGAGAAATAGAGTTGATCGTCAAAACCAACATTGCGACCGACGGTGGCGATAGGC
ATCCGGGTGGTGCTCAAAAGCAGCTTCGCCTGGCTGATACGTTGGTCCTCGCGCCAGCTTAAGACGCTAA
TCCCTAACTGCTGGCGGAAAAGATGTGACAGACGCGACGGCGACAAGCAAACATGCTGTGCGACGCTGGC
GATATCAAAATTGCTGTCTGCCAGGTGATCGCTGATGTACTGACAAGCCTCGCGTACCCGATTATCCATC
GGTGGATGGAGCGACTCGTTAATCGCTTCCATGCGCCGCAGTAACAATTGCTCAAGCAGATTTATCGCCA
GCAGCTCCGAATAGCGCCCTTCCCCTTGCCCGGCGTTAATGATTTGCCCAAACAGGTCGCTGAAATGCGG
CTGGTGCGCTTCATCCGGGCGAAAGAACCCCGTATTGGCAAATATTGACGGCCAGTTAAGCCATTCATGC
CAGTAGGCGCGCGGACGAAAGTAAACCCACTGGTGATACCATTCGCGAGCCTCCGGATGACGACCGTAGT
GATGAATCTCTCCTGGCGGGAACAGCAAAATATCACCCGGTCGGCAAACAAATTCTCGTCCCTGATTTTT
CACCACCCCCTGACCGCGAATGGTGAGATTGAGAATATAACCTTTCATTCCCAGCGGTCGGTCGATAAAA
AAATCGAGATAACCGTTGGCCTCAATCGGCGTTAAACCCGCCACCAGATGGGCATTAAACGAGTATCCCG
GCAGCAGGGGATCATTTTGCGCTTCAGCCATACTTTTCATACTCCCGCCATTCAGAGAAGAAACCAATTG
TCCATATTGCATCAGACATTGCCGTCACTGCGTCTTTTACTGGCTCTTCTCGCTAACCAAACCGGTAACC
CCGCTTATTAAAAGCATTCTGTAACAAAGCGGGACCAAAGCCATGACAAAAACGCGTAACAAAAGTGTCT
ATAATCACGGCAGAAAAGTCCACATTGATTATTTGCACGGCGTCACACTTTGCTATGCCATAGCATTTTT
ATCCATAAGATTAGCGGATCCTACCTGACGCTTTTTATCGCAACTCTCTACTGTTTCTCCATACCCGTTT
TTTTGGGCTAGACTAGTGCTCTGCAGGAATTCCTCGAGAAGCTTGGGCCCGGTACCTCGCGAAGGCCTTG
CAGGCCAACCAGATAAGTGAAATCTAGTTCCAAACTATTTTGTCATTTTTAATTTTCGTATTAGCTTACG
ACGCTACACCCAGTTCCCATCTATTTTGTCACTCTTCCCTAAATAATCCTTAAAAACTCCATTTCCACCC
CTCCCAGTTCCCAACTATTTTGTCCGCCCACAGCGGGGCATTTTTCTTCCTGTTATGTTTGGGCGCTGCA
TTAATGAATCGGCCAACGCGCGGGGAGAGGCGGTTTGCGTATTGGGCGCTCTTCCGCTTCCTCGCTCACT
GACCCGCTGCGCTCGGTCGTTCGGCTGCGGCGAGCGGTATCAGAGCTTATCGGCCAGCCTCGCAGAGCAG
GATTCCCGTTGAGCACCGCCAGGTGCGAATAAGGGACAGTGAAGAAGGAACACCCGCTCGCGGGTGGGCC
TACTTCACCTATCCTGCCCGGCTGACGCCGTTGGATACACCAAGGAAAGTCTACACGAACCCTTTGGCAA
AATCCTGTATATCGTGCGAAAAAGGATGGATATACCGAAAAAATCGCTATAATGACCCCGAAGCAGGGTT
ATGCAGCGGAAAGTATACCTTAAGGAATCCCCTGATAACGCAGGAAAGAACATGTGAGCAAAAGGCCAGC
AAAAGGCCAGGAACCGTAAAAAGGCCGCGTTGCTGGCGTTTTTCCATAGGCTCCGCCCCCCTGACGAGCA
TCACAAAAATCGACGCTCGAGTCAGAGGTGGCGAAACCCGACAGGACTATAAAGATACCAGGCGTTTCCC
CCTGGAAGCTCCCTCGTGCGCTCTCCTGTTCCGACCCTGCCGCTTACCGGATACCTGTCCGCCTTTCTCC
CTTCGGGAAGCGTGGCGCTTTCTCATAGCTCACGCTGTAGGTATCTCAGTTCGGTGTAGGTCGTTCGCTC
CAAGCTGGGCTGTGTGCACGAACCCCCCGTTCAGCCCGACCGCTGCGCCTTATCCGGTAACTATCGTCTT
GAGTCCAACCCGGTAAGACACGACTTATCGCCACTGGCAGCAGCCACTGGTAACAGGATTAGCAGAGCGA
GGTATGTAGGCGGTGCTACAGAGTTCTTGAAGTGGTGGCCTAACTACGGCTACACTAGAAGAACAGTATT
TGGTATCTGCGCTCTGCTGAAGCCAGTTACCTTCGGAAAAAGAGTTGGTAGCTCTTGATCCGGCAAACAA
ACCACCGCTGGTAGCGGTGGTTTTTTTGTTTGCAAGCAGCAGATTACGCGCAGAAAAAAAGGATCTCAAG
AAGATCCTTTGATCTTTTCTACGGGGTCTGACGCTCAGTGGAACGAAAACTCACGTTAAGGGATTTTGGT
CATGAGATTATCAAAAAGGATCTTCACCTAGATCCTTTTAAATTAAAAATGAAGTTTTAAATCAATCTAA
AGTATATATGAGTAAACTTGGTCTGACAGTTACCAATGCTTAATCAGTGAGGCACCTATCTCAGCGATCT
GTCTATTTCGTTCATCCATAGTTGCCTGACTCCCCGTCGTGTAGATAACTACGATACGGGAGGGCTTACC
ATCTGGCCCCAGTGCTGCAATGATACCGCGAGACCCACGCTCACCGGCTCCAGATTTATCAGCAATAAAC
CAGCCAGCCGGAAGGGCCGAGCGCAGAAGTGGTCCTGCAACTTTATCCGCCTCCATCCAGTCTATTAATT
GTTGCCGGGAAGCTAGAGTAAGTAGTTCGCCAGTTAATAGTTTGCGCAACGTTGTTGCCATTGCTACAGG
CATCGTGGTGTCACGCTCGTCGTTTGGTATGGCTTCATTCAGCTCCGGTTCCCAACGATCAAGGCGAGTT
ACATGATCCCCCATGTTGTGCAAAAAAGCGGTTAGCTCCTTCGGTCCTCCGATCGTTGTCAGAAGTAAGT
TGGCCGCAGTGTTATCACTCATGGTTATGGCAGCACTGCATAATTCTCTTACTGTCATGCCATCCGTAAG
ATGCTTTTCTGTGACTGGTGAGTACTCAACCAAGTCATTCTGAGAATAGTGTATGCGGCGACCGAGTTGC
TCTTGCCCGGCGTCAATACGGGATAATACCGCGCCACATAGCAGAACTTTAAAAGTGCTCATCATTGGAA
AACGTTCTTCGGGGCGAAAACTCTCAAGGATCTTACCGCTGTTGAGATCCAGTTCGATGTAACCCACTCG
TGCACCCAACTGATCTTCAGCATCTTTTACTTTCACCAGCGTTTCTGGGTGAGCAAAAACAGGAAGGCAA
AATGCCGCAAAAAAGGGAATAAGGGCGACACGGAAATGTTGAATACTCATACTCTTCCTTTTTCAATATT
ATTGAAGCATTTATCAGGGTTATTGTCTCATGAGCGGATACATATTTGAATGTATTTAGAAAAATAAACA
AATAGGGGTTCCGCGCACATTTCCCCGAAAAGTGCCACCTGACGTCTAAGAAACCATTATTATCATGACA
TTAACCTATAAAAATAGGCGTATCACGAGGCCCTTTCGTC
Features (pLannotate 1.2.2; 20 found; start..end, strand, type, name):
    137..236     +  misc_feature   bom (fragment): basis of mobility region from pBR322
    242..310     -  CDS            lacZα (fragment): LacZα fragment of β-galactosidase; lacZ fragment
    382..580     -  mobile_element Tn7R (fragment): mini-Tn7 element (right end of the Tn7 transposon) Tn7
    584..608     -  misc_feature   MCS (fragment): pBluescript multiple cloning site
    629..723     +  terminator     lambda t0 terminator: transcription terminator from phage lambda
    733..762     +  CDS            CmR (fragment): chloramphenicol acetyltransferase confers resistance to chloramphenicol
    826..912     +  terminator     rrnB T1 terminator: Escherichia coli rrnB; transcription terminator T1 from the E. coli rrnB gene
    972..1005    +  protein_bind   FRT (minimal): supports FLP-mediated excision but not integration (Turan and Bode, 2011) FLP recombinase from the Saccharomyces cerevisiae 2μ plasmid
   1135..1668    -  CDS            GmR: gentamycin acetyltransferase; aacC1; confers resistance to gentamycin
   1857..1885    -  promoter       Pc promoter: intI1 (promoter lies within the coding sequence); class 1 integron promoter
   1926..1973    +  protein_bind   FRT: FLP-mediated recombination occurs in the 8-bp core sequence TCTAGAAA (Turan and Bode, 2011). FLP recombinase from the Saccharomyces cerevisiae 2μ plasmid
   2023..2901    -  CDS            araC: L-arabinose regulatory protein; araC
   2928..3212    +  promoter       araBAD promoter: araBAD; promoter of the L-arabinose operon of E. coli; the araC regulatory gene is transcribed in the opposite direction (Guzman et al., 1995)
   3297..3462    -  mobile_element Tn7L: mini-Tn7 element (left end of the Tn7 transposon) Tn7
   3495..3549    -  CDS            lacI (fragment): lac repressor; lacI; The lac repressor binds to the lac operator to inhibit transcription in E. coli. This inhibition can be relieved by adding lactose or isopropyl-β-D-thiogalactopyranoside (IPTG).
   3621..3729    -  oriT           oriT: incP origin of transfer
   3961..4549    -  rep_origin     ori: high-copy-number ColE1/pMB1/pBR322/pUC origin of replication
   4720..5580    -  CDS            AmpR: β-lactamase; bla; confers resistance to ampicillin, carbenicillin, and related antibiotics
   5581..5685    -  promoter       AmpR promoter: bla
   5780..35      +  CDS            rop (fragment) (across the origin): Rop protein, which maintains plasmids at low copy number; rop
