[The description below was written by a language model from this plasmid's Addgene catalogue record and pLannotate feature annotations shown in this document.]
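Description:
pJM100 (pUC18T-miniTn7T-gm-araC-ParaBAD) is a 5.8 kb mini-Tn7 delivery plasmid built on the pUC18T-miniTn7T-gm backbone, designed to place an arabinose-inducible expression cassette into a bacterial chromosome. It is propagated in E. coli through a high-copy ColE1/pUC-type origin with ampicillin selection (AmpR under its own bla promoter). An incP oriT in the backbone allows the plasmid to be mobilised by conjugation into recipient bacteria. The associated publication concerns inducible promoter systems in Pseudomonas aeruginosa, which suggests that organism as the intended host. Several short annotated fragments (lacZα, lacI, rop, bom, CmR) appear to be backbone remnants rather than functional parts.

The transposable segment lies between the Tn7R and Tn7L ends. It carries a gentamicin acetyltransferase gene (aacC1) driven by the class 1 integron Pc promoter, which provides selection for insertion. This marker is flanked by FRT sites, so FLP recombinase can excise it afterwards to leave an unmarked insertion. The lambda t0 and rrnB T1 terminators sit near the Tn7R end, presumably insulating the element from transcriptional read-through. The roughly 1.2 kb insert, cloned between SacI and PstI, consists of the E. coli araC regulator gene and the divergently oriented araBAD promoter, which points toward Tn7L. No coding sequence is annotated downstream of ParaBAD. The plasmid therefore appears to be an empty vector into which a gene of interest is cloned for L-arabinose-controlled expression. Tn7 transposition functions are not encoded on the plasmid and would have to be supplied separately.
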