Addgene plasmid #110554: pJM100 (pUC18T-miniTn7T-gm-araC-ParaBAD)
Purpose: miniTn7 delivery plasmid with araC-ParaBAD inducible promoter
Depositing lab: Joanna Goldberg. Depositing organization: Emory University. Publication: The Escherichia coli rhaSR-PrhaBAD Inducible Promoter System Allows Tightly Controlled Gene Expression over a Wide Range in Pseudomonas aeruginosa. Meisner J, Goldberg JB. Appl Environ Microbiol. 2016 Oct 27;82(22):6715-6727. doi: 10.1128/AEM.02041-16. Print 2016 Nov 15. PubMed 27613678.
Backbone
  Vector backbone: pUC18T-miniTn7T-gm
  Backbone manufacturer: Herbert Schweizer
  Backbone size w/o insert (bp): 4569
  Total vector size (bp): 5780
  Vector type: Bacterial Expression
  Selectable markers: Gentamicin
Growth in bacteria
  Bacterial resistance: Ampicillin, 100 μg/mL
  Growth temperature: 37°C
  Growth strain: DH5alpha
  Copy number: Unknown
Gene/Insert
  Gene/Insert name: araC-ParaBAD
  Insert size (bp): 1235
  GenBank ID: KX787911
  Promoter: AraC-ParaBAD
  Cloning method: Restriction Enzyme; 5′ cloning site SacI (not destroyed); 3′ cloning site PstI (not destroyed)
  Sequencing primers: 5′ pBAD Forward (ATGCCATAGCATTTTTATCC); 3′ Tn7-end (GGGGTGGAAATGGAGTTTTT )
Terms and licenses: Academic/Nonprofit Terms; Industry Terms: Not Available to Industry
How to cite: pJM100 (pUC18T-miniTn7T-gm-araC-ParaBAD) was a gift from Joanna Goldberg (Addgene plasmid # 110554 ; http://n2t.net/addgene:110554 ; RRID:Addgene_110554)
